>Addgene plasmid #178767 | Xalb_I-C_array_GG | addgene full sequence | sequence record 355118 | Addgene NGS Result
GTTTCCGTGTTTCGTAAAGTCTGGAAACGCGGAAGTCAGCGCCCTGCACCATTATGTTCCGGATCTGCAT
CGCAGGATGCTGCTGGCTACCCTGTGGAACACCTACATCTGTATTAACGAAGCGCTGGCATTGACCCTGA
GTGATTTTTCTCTGGTCCCGCCGCATCCATACCGCCAGTTGTTTACCCTCACAACGTTCCAGTAACCGGG
CATGTTCATCATCAGTAACCCGTATCGTGAGCATCCTCTCTCGTTTCATCGGTATCATTACCCCCATGAA
CAGAAATCCCCCTTACACGGAGGCATCAGTGACCAAACAGGAAAAAACCGCCCTTAACATGGCCCGCTTT
ATCAGAAGCCAGACATTAACGCTTCTGGAGAAACTCAACGAGCTGGACGCGGATGAACAGGCAGACATCT
GTGAATCGCTTCACGACCACGCTGATGAGCTTTACCGCAGCTGCCTCGCGCGTTTCGGTGATGACGGTGA
AAACCTCTGACACATGCAGCTCCCGGAGACGGTCACAGCTTGTCTGTAAGCGGATGCCGGGAGCAGACAA
GCCCGTCAGGGCGCGTCAGCGGGTGTTGGCGGGTGTCGGGGCGCAGCCATGACCCAGTCACGTAGCGATA
GCGGAGTGTATACTGGCTTAACTATGCGGCATCAGAGCAGATTGTACTGAGAGTGCACCATTGCGGTGTG
AAATACCGCACAGATGCGTAAGGAGAAAATACCGCATCAGGCGCTCTTCCGCTTCCTCGCTCACTGACTC
GCTGCGCTCGGTCGTTCGGCTGCGGCGAGCGGTATCAGCTCACTCAAAGGCGGTAATACGGTTATCCACA
GAATCAGGGGATAACGCAGGAAAGAACATGTGAGCAAAAGGCCAGCAAAAGGCCAGGAACCGTAAAAAGG
CCGCGTTGCTGGCGTTTTTCCATAGGCTCCGCCCCCCTGACGAGCATCACAAAAATCGACGCTCAAGTCA
GAGGTGGCGAAACCCGACAGGACTATAAAGATACCAGGCGTTTCCCCCTGGAAGCTCCCTCGTGCGCTCT
CCTGTTCCGACCCTGCCGCTTACCGGATACCTGTCCGCCTTTCTCCCTTCGGGAAGCGTGGCGCTTTCTC
ATAGCTCACGCTGTAGGTATCTCAGTTCGGTGTAGGTCGTTCGCTCCAAGCTGGGCTGTGTGCACGAACC
CCCCGTTCAGCCCGACCGCTGCGCCTTATCCGGTAACTATCGTCTTGAGTCCAACCCGGTAAGACACGAC
TTATCGCCACTGGCAGCAGCCACTGGTAACAGGATTAGCAGAGCGAGGTATGTAGGCGGTGCTACAGAGT
TCTTGAAGTGGTGGCCTAACTACGGCTACACTAGAAGGACAGTATTTGGTATCTGCGCTCTGCTGAAGCC
AGTTACCTTCGGAAAAAGAGTTGGTAGCTCTTGATCCGGCAAACAAACCACCGCTGGTAGCGGTGGTTTT
TTTGTTTGCAAGCAGCAGATTACGCGCAGAAAAAAAGGATCTCAAGAAGATCCTTTGATCTTTTCTACGG
GGTCTGACGCTCAGTGGAACGAAAACTCACGTTAAGGGATTTTGGTCATGAACAATAAAACTGTCTGCTT
ACATAAACAGTAATACAAGGGGTGTTATGAGCCATATTCAACGGGAAACGTCTTGCTCTAGGCCGCGATT
AAATTCCAACATGGATGCTGATTTATATGGGTATAAATGGGCTCGCGATAATGTCGGGCAATCAGGTGCG
ACAATCTATCGATTGTATGGGAAGCCCGATGCGCCAGAGTTGTTTCTGAAACATGGCAAAGGTAGCGTTG
CCAATGATGTTACAGATGAGATGGTCAGACTAAACTGGCTGACGGAATTTATGCCTCTTCCGACCATCAA
GCATTTTATCCGTACTCCTGATGATGCATGGTTACTCACCACTGCGATCCCCGGGAAAACAGCATTCCAG
GTATTAGAAGAATATCCTGATTCAGGTGAAAATATTGTTGATGCGCTGGCAGTGTTCCTGCGCCGGTTGC
ATTCGATTCCTGTTTGTAATTGTCCTTTTAACAGCGATCGCGTATTTCGTCTCGCTCAGGCGCAATCACG
AATGAATAACGGTTTGGTTGATGCGAGTGATTTTGATGACGAGCGTAATGGCTGGCCTGTTGAACAAGTC
TGGAAAGAAATGCATAAACTTTTGCCATTCTCACCGGATTCAGTCGTCACTCATGGTGATTTCTCACTTG
ATAACCTTATTTTTGACGAGGGGAAATTAATAGGTTGTATTGATGTTGGACGAGTCGGAATCGCAGACCG
ATACCAGGATCTTGCCATCCTATGGAACTGCCTCGGTGAGTTTTCTCCTTCATTACAGAAACGGCTTTTT
CAAAAATATGGTATTGATAATCCTGATATGAATAAATTGCAGTTTCATTTGATGCTCGATGAGTTTTTCT
AAGAATTAATTCATGAGCGGATACATATTTGAATGTATTTAGAAAAATAAACAAATAGGGGTTCCGCGCA
CATTTCCCCGAAAAGTGCCACCTAAATTGTAAGCGTTAATATTTTGTTAAAATTCGCGTTAAATTTTTGT
TAAATCAGCTCATTTTTTAACCAATAGGCCGAAATCGGCAAAATCCCTTATAAATCAAAAGAATAGACCG
AGATAGGGT
[37 nt withheld, positions 2670-2706]
AAAGAACGTGGACTCCAACGTCAAAGG
[49 nt withheld, positions 2734-2782]
T
[91 nt withheld, positions 2784-2874]
G
[124 nt withheld, positions 2876-2999]
CCCATTCGCCAATCCGGATATAGTTCCTCCTTTCAGCAAAAAACCCCTCAAGACCCGTTTAGAGGCCCCA
AGGGGTTATGCTAGTTATTGCTCAGCGGTGGCAGCAGCCAACTCAGCTTCCTTTCGTTTCAATCCACGCG
CCCGTGAGGGCGCGACAACTAGTGGTACGTCAGTGACTAGCCACGTTTCAATCCACGCGCCCGTGAGGGC
GCGACCCCTATAGTGAGTCGTATTAATTTCGCGGGATCGAGATCTCGATCCTCTACGCCGGACGCATCGT
GGCCGGCATCACCGGCGCCACAGGTGCGGTTGCTGGCGCCTATATCGCCGACATCACCGATGGGGAAGAT
CGGGCTCGCCACTTCGGGCTCATGAGCGCTTGTTTCGGCGTGGGTATGGTGGCAGGCCCCGTGGCCGGGG
GACTGTTGGGCGCCATCTCCTTGCATGCACCATTCCTTGCGGCGGCGGTGCTCAACGGCCTCAACCTACT
ACTGGGCTGCTTCCTAATGCAGGAGTCGCATAAGGGAGAGCGTCGAGATCCCGGACACCATCGAATGGCG
CAAAACCTTTCGCGGTATGGCATGATAGCGCCCGGAAGAGAGTCAATTCAGGGTGGTGAATGTGAAACCA
GTAACGTTATACGATGTCGCAGAGTATGCCGGTGTCTCTTATCAGACCGTTTCCCGCGTGGTGAACCAGG
CCAGCCACGTTTCTGCGAAAACGCGGGAAAAAGTGGAAGCGGCGATGGCGGAGCTGAATTACATTCCCAA
CCGCGTGGCACAACAACTGGCGGGCAAACAGTCGTTGCTGATTGGCGTTGCCACCTCCAGTCTGGCCCTG
CACGCGCCGTCGCAAATTGTCGCGGCGATTAAATCTCGCGCCGATCAACTGGGTGCCAGCGTGGTGGTGT
CGATGGTAGAACGAAGCGGCGTCGAAGCCTGTAAAGCGGCGGTGCACAATCTTCTCGCGCAACGCGTCAG
TGGGCTGATCATTAACTATCCGCTGGATGACCAGGATGCCATTGCTGTGGAAGCTGCCTGCACTAATGTT
CCGGCGTTATTTCTTGATGTCTCTGACCAGACACCCATCAACAGTATTATTTTCTCCCATGAAGACGGTA
CGCGACTGGGCGTGGAGCATCTGGTCGCATTGGGTCACCAGCAAATCGCGCTGTTAGCGGGCCCATTAAG
TTCTGTCTCGGCGCGTCTGCGTCTGGCTGGCTGGCATAAATATCTCACTCGCAATCAAATTCAGCCGATA
GCGGAACGGGAAGGCGACTGGAGTGCCATGTCCGGTTTTCAACAAACCATGCAAATGCTGAATGAGGGCA
TCGTTCCCACTGCGATGCTGGTTGCCAACGATCAGATGGCGCTGGGCGCAATGCGCGCCATTACCGAGTC
CGGGCTGCGCGTTGGTGCGGATATCTCGGTAGTGGGATACGACGATACCGAAGACAGCTCATGTTATATC
CCGCCGTTAACCACCATCAAACAGGATTTTCGCCTGCTGGGGCAAACCAGCGTGGACCGCTTGCTGCAAC
TCTCTCAGGGCCAGGCGGTGAAGGGCAATCAGCTGTTGCCCGTCTCACTGGTGAAAAGAAAAACCACCCT
GGCGCCCAATACGCAAACCGCCTCTCCCCGCGCGTTGGCCGATTCATTAATGCAGCTGGCACGACAGGTT
TCCCGACTGGAAAGCGGGCAGTGAGCGCAACGCAATTAATGTAAGTTAGCTCACTCATTAGGCACCGGGA
TCTCGACCGATGCCCTTGAGAGCCTTCAACCCAGTCAGCTCCTTCCGGTGGGCGCGGGGCATGACTATCG
TCGCCGCACTTATGACTGTCTTCTTTATCATGCAACTCGTAGGACAGGTGCCGGCAGCGCTCTGGGTCAT
TTTCGGCGAGGACCGCTTTCGCTGGAGCGCGACGATGATCGGCCTGTCGCTTGCGGTATTCGGAATCTTG
CACGCCCTCGCTCAAGCCTTCGTCACTGGTCCCGCCACCAAACGTTTCGGCGAGAAGCAGGCCATTATCG
CCGGCATGGCGGCCCCACGGGTGCGCATGATCGTGCTCCTGTCGTTGAGGACCCGGCTAGGCTGGCGGGG
TTGCCTTACTGGTTAGCAGAATGAATCACCGATACGCGAGCGAACGTGAAGCGACTGCTGCTGCAAAACG
TCTGCGACCTGAGCAACAACATGAATGGTCTTCG
Features (pLannotate 1.2.2; 15 found; start..end, strand, type, name):
    309..500     +  CDS            rop: Rop protein, which maintains plasmids at low copy number; rop
    602..741     +  misc_feature   bom: basis of mobility region from pBR322
    927..1515    -  rep_origin     ori: high-copy-number ColE1/pMB1/pBR322/pUC origin of replication
   1637..2452    +  CDS            KanR: aminoglycoside phosphotransferase; aph(3')-Ia; confers resistance to kanamycin in bacteria or G418 (Geneticin®) in eukaryotes
   2461..2518    -  promoter       AmpR promoter (fragment): bla
   2571..2999    -  rep_origin     f1 ori (sequence partly withheld): f1 bacteriophage origin of replication; arrow indicates direction of (+) strand synthesis
   3036..3083    -  terminator     T7 terminator: transcription terminator for bacteriophage T7 RNA polymerase
   3091..3125    -  CDS            SET1 (fragment): solubility-enhancement tag derived from T7 phage gene 10B
   3216..3234    -  promoter       T7 promoter: promoter for bacteriophage T7 RNA polymerase
   3256..3535    +  CDS            TcR (fragment): tetracycline efflux protein; tet; confers resistance to tetracycline
   3543..3620    +  promoter       lacI promoter: lacI
   3621..4703    +  CDS            lacI: lac repressor; lacI; The lac repressor binds to the lac operator to inhibit transcription in E. coli. This inhibition can be relieved by adding lactose or isopropyl-β-D-thiogalactopyranoside (IPTG).
   4716..4737    +  protein_bind   CAP binding site: CAP binding activates transcription in the presence of cAMP. E. coli catabolite activator protein
   4752..5043    +  CDS            TcR (fragment): tetracycline efflux protein; tet; confers resistance to tetracycline
   5115..292     -  CDS            YPB1_ECOLX (across the origin): Protein predicted: Swiss-Prot protein existence level 4. From Escherichia coli.
