[The description below was written by a language model from this plasmid's Addgene catalogue record and pLannotate feature annotations shown in this document.]
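Description:
Xalb_I-C_array_GG is a bacterial plasmid built on the pET28b backbone that serves as a Golden Gate entry vector for assembling single-spacer CRISPR arrays of the Xanthomonas albilineans type I-C system. It is maintained in E. coli under kanamycin selection (KanR, aminoglycoside phosphotransferase) and replicates from a ColE1/pMB1-family origin. The rop gene and bom region are also present, consistent with the low copy number recorded in the catalogue. An f1 phage origin is carried over from the backbone, as are the lacI repressor gene with its own promoter and several short remnants annotated as tetracycline-resistance fragments, which are pBR322-derived backbone sequence rather than functional markers.

The functional region lies between the T7 promoter and the T7 terminator, a stretch of under 200 nt in which the automated annotation identifies only a small fragment matched to a T7 gene 10-derived tag, probably a leftover or incidental match rather than an expressed tag. According to the catalogue entry, this region holds a BaeI recognition site designed as the Golden Gate acceptor. BaeI is a type IIS-like enzyme that cuts outside its recognition sequence, so digestion removes the site and allows a chosen spacer to be inserted seamlessly. The type I-C repeats that would presumably flank the site are not annotated in the feature table, and the cloning sites used to build the vector are recorded as unknown. Transcription by T7 RNA polymerase would then yield the array transcript for processing into crRNA. The associated work concerns rapid cell-free characterization of multi-subunit CRISPR effectors and transposons, suggesting that arrays built in this vector are expressed in such cell-free reactions alongside the type I-C Cas components.
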