Addgene plasmid #178767: Xalb_I-C_array_GG
Purpose: Golden Gate vector to generate X. albilineans type I-C single arrays
Depositing lab: Chase Beisel. Depositing organization: Helmholtz-Zentrum fuer Infektionsforschung (HZI). Publication: Rapid cell-free characterization of multi-subunit CRISPR effectors and transposons. Wimmer F, Mougiakos I, Englert F, Beisel CL. Mol Cell. 2022 Feb 16. pii: S1097-2765(22)00102-2. doi: 10.1016/j.molcel.2022.01.026. PubMed 35216669.
Backbone
  Vector backbone: pET28b
  Vector type: Bacterial Expression
Growth in bacteria
  Bacterial resistance: Kanamycin, 50 μg/mL
  Growth temperature: 37°C
  Growth strain: DH5alpha
  Copy number: Low Copy
Gene/Insert
  Gene/Insert name: Golden Gate vector BaeI recognition site to generate X. albilineans type I-C single arrays
  Species: X. albilineans
  Cloning method: Restriction Enzyme; 5′ cloning site Unknown (unknown if destroyed); 3′ cloning site Unknown (unknown if destroyed)
Terms and licenses: Academic/Nonprofit Terms; Industry Terms: Not Available to Industry
How to cite: Xalb_I-C_array_GG was a gift from Chase Beisel (Addgene plasmid # 178767 ; http://n2t.net/addgene:178767 ; RRID:Addgene_178767)
